Addgene plasmid #34937: pCS2+8CCerulean
Purpose: (Empty Backbone)
Depositing lab: Amro Hamdoun. Depositing organization: University of California, San Diego (UCSD). Publication: Localization and Substrate Selectivity of Sea Urchin Multidrug (MDR) Efflux Transporters. Gokirmak T, Campanale JP, Shipp LE, Moy GW, Tao H, Hamdoun A. J Biol Chem. 2012 Nov 2. 10.1074/jbc.M112.424879 PubMed 23124201.
Backbone
  Vector backbone: pCS2+
  Backbone manufacturer: Turner and Weintraub (1994)
  Backbone size (bp): 4095
  Modifications to backbone: Four 8bp cutter restriction enzymes (AscI, PacI, FseI, AsiSI) were introduced.
  Vector type: Mammalian Expression ; Sea urchin, zebrafish, Xenopus
  Promoter: SP6
  Tag / fusion protein: Cerulean (C terminal on backbone)
Growth in bacteria
  Bacterial resistance: Ampicillin, 100 μg/mL
  Growth temperature: 37°C
  Growth strain: DH10B
  Copy number: High Copy
Terms and licenses: Academic/Nonprofit Terms; Industry Terms: Not Available to Industry
How to cite: pCS2+8CCerulean was a gift from Amro Hamdoun (Addgene plasmid # 34937 ; http://n2t.net/addgene:34937 ; RRID:Addgene_34937)
