[The description below was written by a language model from this plasmid's Addgene catalogue record.]
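Description:
pCS2+8CCerulean is an empty expression backbone derived from the pCS2+ vector and designed for making C-terminal Cerulean fusions of a gene of interest. The parental pCS2+ backbone is listed at about 4.1 kb. It has been modified by adding recognition sites for four 8-bp-cutting restriction enzymes (AscI, PacI, FseI and AsiSI). Because such sites are rare in coding sequences, they make it easier to clone open reading frames without cutting them internally. The Cerulean tag, a cyan variant of GFP, is carried on the backbone, so an inserted coding sequence cloned in frame and without a stop codon is expressed with the fluorescent protein at its C terminus. No insert is present in the deposited plasmid.

The recorded promoter is SP6, a bacteriophage RNA polymerase promoter that allows in vitro transcription of mRNA from the plasmid template. This fits the listed host systems of sea urchin, zebrafish and Xenopus, where synthetic mRNA is commonly microinjected into eggs or embryos. The vector is also classed as a mammalian expression plasmid, but the record names no promoter for direct expression in cells and does not itemise polyadenylation signals or replication origins, and no feature table is supplied. In bacteria the plasmid is maintained at high copy number under ampicillin selection. The associated work concerns the localization and substrate selectivity of sea urchin multidrug efflux transporters, which suggests the vector is used for live imaging of the subcellular distribution of tagged proteins in embryos.
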