>Addgene plasmid #34937 | pCS2+8CCerulean | depositor partial sequence | sequence record 42865 | pCS2+8CCerulean sequence 1088 bps
CGCCATTCTGCCTGGGGACGTCGGAGCAAGCTTGATTTAGGTGACACTATAGAATACAAGCTACTTGTTC
TTTTTGCAGGATCCACTAGTGGCGCGCCATTAATTAAAGGCCGGCCAGCGATCGCCGGACATCGATTGAT
GGTGAGCAAGGGCGAGGAGCTGTTCACCGGGGTGGTGCCCATCCTGGTCGAGCTGGACGGCGACGTAAAC
GGCCACAAGTTCAGCGTGTCCGGCGAGGGCGAGGGCGATGCCACCTACGGCAAGCTGACCCTGAAGTTCA
TCTGCACCACCGGCAAGCTGCCCGTGCCCTGGCCCACCCTCGTGACCACCCTGACCTGGGGCGTGCAGTG
CTTCGCCCGCTACCCCGACCACATGAAGCAGCACGACTTCTTCAAGTCCGCCATGCCCGAAGGCTACGTC
CAGGAGCGCACCATCTTCTTCAAGGACGACGGCAACTACAAGACCCGCGCCGAGGTGAAGTTCGAGGGCG
ACACCCTGGTGAACCGCATCGAGCTGAAGGGCATCGACTTCAAGGAGGACGGCAACATCCTGGGGCACAA
GCTGGAGTACAACGCCATCAGCGACAACGTCTATATCACCGCCGACAAGCAGAAGAACGGCATCAAGGCC
AACTTCAAGATCCGCCACAACATCGAGGACGGCAGCGTGCAGCTCGCCGACCACTACCAGCAGAACACCC
CCATCGGCGACGGCCCCGTGCTGCTGCCCGACAACCACTACCTGAGCACCCAGTCCAAGCTGAGCAAAGA
CCCCAACGAGAAGCGCGATCACATGGTCCTGCTGGAGTTCGTGACCGCCGCCGGGATCACTCTCGGCATG
GACGAGCTGTACAAGTAAGAATTCAAGGCCTCTCGAGCCTCTAGAACTATAGTGAGTCGTATTACGTAGA
TCCAGACATGATAAGATACATTGATGAGTTTGGACAAACCACAACTAGAATGCAGTGAAAAAAATGCTTT
ATTTGTGAAATTTGTGATGCTATTGCTTTATTTGTAACCATTATAAGCTGCAATAAACAAGTTAACAACA
ACAATTGCATTCATTTTATGTTTCAGGTTCAGGGGGAG
