>Addgene plasmid #34937 | pCS2+8CCerulean | addgene partial sequence | sequence record 45217 | CMV_fwd
TTAGGGAACCGCCATTCTGCCTGGGGACGTCGGAGCAAGCTTGATTTAGGTGACACTATAGAATACAAGC
TACTTGTTCTTTTTGCAGGATCCACTAGTGGCGCGCCATTAATTAAAGGCCGGCCAGCGATCGCCGGACA
TCGATTGATGGTGAGCAAGGGCGAGGAGCTGTTCACCGGGGTGGTGCCCATCCTGGTCGAGCTGGACGGC
GACGTAAACGGCCACAAGTTCAGCGTGTCCGGCGAGGGCGAGGGCGATGCCACCTACGGCAAGCTGACCC
TGAAGTTCATCTGCACCACCGGCAAGCTGCCCGTGCCCTGGCCCACCCTCGTGACCACCCTGACCTGGGG
CGTGCAGTGCTTCGCCCGCTACCCCGACCACATGAAGCAGCACGACTTCTTCAAGTCCGCCATGCCCGAA
GGCTACGTCCAGGAGCGCACCATCTTCTTCAAGGACGACGGCAACTACAAGACCCGCGCCGAGGTGAAGT
TCGAGGGCGACACCCTGGTGAACCGCATCGAGCTGAAGGGCATCGACTTCAAGGAGGACGGCAACATCCT
GGGGCACAAGCTGGAGTACAACGCCATCAGCGACAACGTCTATATCACCGCCGACAAGCAGAAGAACGGC
ATCAAGGCCAACTTCAAGATCCGCCACAACATCGAGGACGGCAGCGTGCAGCTCGCCGACCACTACCAGC
AGAACACCCCCATCGGCGACGGCCCCGTGCTGCTGCCCGACAACCACTACCTGAGCACCCAGTCCAAGCT
GAGCAAAGACCCCAACGAGAAGCGCGATCACATGGTCCTGCTGGAGTTCGTGACCGCCGCCGGGATCACT
CTCGGCATGGACGAGCTGTACAAGTAAGAATTCAAGGCCT
